>Addgene plasmid #223011 | pMB28 | addgene full sequence | sequence record 449330 | Addgene NGS Result
GTTGGCGGGTGTCGGGGCGCAGCCATGACCCAGTCACGTAGCGATAGCGGAGTGTATACTGGCTTAACTA
TGCGGCATCAGAGCAGATTGTACTGAGAGTGCACCATATGCGGTGTGAAATACCGCACAGATGCGTAAGG
AGAAAATACCGCATCAGGCGCTCTTCCGCTTCCTCGCTCACTGACTCGCTGCGCTCGGTCGTTCGGCTGC
GGCGAGCGGTATCAGCTCACTCAAAGGCGGTAATACGGTTATCCACAGAATCAGGGGATAACGCAGGAAA
GAACATGTGAGCAAAAGGCCAGCAAAAGGCCAGGAACCGTAAAAAGGCCGCGTTGCTGGCGTTTTTCCAT
AGGCTCCGCCCCCCTGACGAGCATCACAAAAATCGACGCTCAAGTCAGAGGTGGCGAAACCCGACAGGAC
TATAAAGATACCAGGCGTTTCCCCCTGGAAGCTCCCTCGTGCGCTCTCCTGTTCCGACCCTGCCGCTTAC
CGGATACCTGTCCGCCTTTCTCCCTTCGGGAAGCGTGGCGCTTTCTCATAGCTCACGCTGTAGGTATCTC
AGTTCGGTGTAGGTCGTTCGCTCCAAGCTGGGCTGTGTGCACGAACCCCCCGTTCAGCCCGACCGCTGCG
CCTTATCCGGTAACTATCGTCTTGAGTCCAACCCGGTAAGACACGACTTATCGCCACTGGCAGCAGCCAC
TGGTAACAGGATTAGCAGAGCGAGGTATGTAGGCGGTGCTACAGAGTTCTTGAAGTGGTGGCCTAACTAC
GGCTACACTAGAAGGACAGTATTTGGTATCTGCGCTCTGCTGAAGCCAGTTACCTTCGGAAAAAGAGTTG
GTAGCTCTTGATCCGGCAAACAAACCACCGCTGGTAGCGGTGGTTTTTTTGTTTGCAAGCAGCAGATTAC
GCGCAGAAAAAAAGGATCTCAAGAAGATCCTTTGATCTTTTCTACGGGGTCTGACGCTCATAAAATCATT
ATTTGCCATCCAGCTGATATCCCCTATAGTGAGTCGTATTACATGGTCATAGCTGTTTCCTGGCAGCTCT
GGCCCGTGTCTCAAAATCTCTGATGTTACATTGCACAAGATAAAAATATATCATCATGAACAATAAAACT
GTCTGCTTACATAAACAGTAATACAAGGGGTGTTATGAGCCATATTCAACGGGAAACGTCGAGGCCGCGA
TTAAATTCCAACATGGATGCTGATTTATATGGGTATAAATGGGCTCGCGATAATGTCGGGCAATCAGGTG
CGACAATCTATCGCTTGTATGGGAAGCCCGATGCGCCAGAGTTGTTTCTGAAACATGGCAAAGGTAGCGT
TGCCAATGATGTTACAGATGAGATGGTCAGACTAAACTGGCTGACGGAATTTATGCCTCTTCCGACCATC
AAGCATTTTATCCGTACTCCTGATGATGCATGGTTACTCACCACTGCGATCCCCGGAAAAACAGCATTCC
AGGTATTAGAAGAATATCCTGATTCAGGTGAAAATATTGTTGATGCGCTGGCAGTGTTCCTGCGCCGGTT
GCATTCGATTCCTGTTTGTAATTGTCCTTTTAACAGCGATCGCGTATTTCGTCTTGCTCAGGCGCAATCA
CGAATGAATAACGGTTTGGTTGATGCGAGTGATTTTGATGACGAGCGTAATGGCTGGCCTGTTGAACAAG
TCTGGAAAGAAATGCATAAACTTTTGCCATTCTCACCGGATTCAGTCGTCACTCATGGTGATTTCTCACT
TGATAACCTTATTTTTGACGAGGGGAAATTAATAGGTTGTATTGATGTTGGACGAGTCGGAATCGCAGAC
CGATACCAGGATCTTGCCATCCTATGGAACTGCCTCGGTGAGTTTTCTCCTTCATTACAGAAACGGCTTT
TTCAAAAATATGGTATTGATAATCCTGATATGAATAAATTGCAGTTTCATTTGATGCTCGATGAGTTTTT
CTAATCAGAATTGGTTAATTGGTTGTAACACTGGCAGAGCATTACGCTGACTTGACGGGACGGCGCAAGC
TCATGACCAAAATCCCTTAACGTGAGTTACGCGTCGTTCCACTGAGCGTCAGACCCCTGCCGGTAACATG
AGCAAAGTCTGCCGCCTTACAACGGCTCTCCCGCTGACGCCGTCCCGGACTGATGGGCTGCCTGTATCGA
GTGGTGATTTTGTGCCGAGCTGCCGGTCGGGGAGCTGTTGGCTGGCTGGTGGCAGGATATATTGTGGTGT
AAACAAATTGACGCTTAGACGGATTACGGGTCTCAGCGGTACGGCGGGATCATGAGCGGAGAATTAAGGG
AGTCACGTTATGACCCCCGCCGATGACGCGGGACAAGCCGTTTTACGTTTGGAACTGACAGAACCGCAAC
GTTGAAGGAGCCACTCAGCCGCGGGTTTCTGGAGTTTAATGAGCTAAGCACATACGTCAGAAACCATTAT
TGCGCGTTCAAAAGTCGCCTAAGGTCACTATCAGCTAGCAAATATTTCTTGTCAAAAATGCTCCACTGAC
GTTCCATAAATTCCCCTCGGTATCCAATTAGAGTCTCATATTCACTCTCAATCCAAATAATCTGCACCGG
ATCTTCTGGAAGCACCATGACGAGTAAAGTGTATGATCCTGAGCAAAGGAAGAGAATGATCACAGGTCCT
CAATGGTGGGCTAGGTGTAAACAGATGAATGTTCTTGACTCTTTCATCAACTACTACGATTCTGAGAAAC
ATGCCGAAAACGCAGTGATTTTCCTCCATGGAAATGCTGCTTCAAGCTATCTCTGGAGACACGTTGTCCC
ACATATAGAACCAGTAGCTAGATGCATTATACCGGATTTGATTGGTATGGGCAAAAGTGGGAAATCAGGG
AATGGATCCTACAGGTTATTGGACCACTACAAGTATCTCACAGCTTGGTTTGAACTACTTAACTTGCCTA
AGAAGATCATATTCGTGGGACATGATTGGGGAGCATGTCTTGCCTTTCACTATTCCTATGAACATCAGGA
CAAAATAAAGGCCATTGTCCATGCAGAGTCTGTTGTTGACGTGATTGAAAGCTGGGATGAATGGCCTGAC
ATTGAGGAGGATATTGCGTTAATCAAGAGTGAAGAAGGCGAGAAAATGGTTCTTGAAAACAATTTCTTTG
TCGAAACTATGTTGCCGTCTAAAATCATGAGAAAACTGGAACCAGAAGAATTCGCAGCATACTTAGAACC
CTTTAAGGAGAAAGGAGAAGTCAGACGACCAACTCTGTCTTGGCCTAGAGAGATTCCATTGGTTAAGGGT
GGCAAACCAGATGTTGTACAAATTGTGCGAAATTATAACGCTTATCTGCGTGCTTCAGATGATCTTCCTA
AGATGTTTATTGAGTCAGATCCCGGTTTCTTTAGCAATGCGATTGTAGAGGGTGCTAAGAAATTTCCAAA
TACCGAATTCGTGAAGGTTAAAGGACTACACTTTTCTCAAGAAGATGCACCTGATGAGATGGGGAAGTAC
ATAAAGTCCTTTGTAGAGCGTGTTCTTAAGAATGAGCAGTAAAAGGGCTAAGACCTAAGCTAGCCTAGAA
TCCGGCCATGCTAGAGTCCGCAAAAATCACCAGTCTCTCTCTACAAATCTATCTCTCTCTATTTTTCTCC
AGAATAATGTGTGAGTAGTTCCCAGATAAGGGAATTAGGGTTCTTATAGGGTTTCGCTCATGTGTTGAGC
ATATAAGAAACCCTTAGTATGTATTTGTATTTGTAAAATACTTCTATCAATAAAATTTCTAATTCCTAAA
ACCAAAATCCAGTGACCTTGAGTGACCTAAGCTAGCCTAGTGTCGGGCGCGGGGAGAGAGGATTTTGAGG
AAATAATTAATTGAATTACTTGTATTATTGATAAAGTAATTTAGATAAGTTGTTAGTACAACTTATTGCA
ACTATGGATAGACAAAAATCACTTATTTTAAGGGGAGAAGTATATAACAACTTATTATAAAATTTCTGAG
CAGCCGGCCTCCTCCAATCAATCATAGAGAGTGGAGCCCATTCTGGAAAACCAAGGAACCCCCAACTTGC
ACTGGTGCGGTGGCCCAATTCAAAAAAAACGGGGCCCAGCAAAGTAACGCCGTTGTAACGATTTATCAAT
CCAAACTCAAAAGGCGGCGAGATGCGTTTAACTCCGTGAAATTAACAAACCGCCAACAACTTGCAATTTG
CAACTACCGTTTCCAAGAAGAACTCAACCACACAACGTATCCTATCCCAAACCACACGCAACTAGTGACG
CGTCATAAGGACACGTGTCACAATTTGACTGGTTAATAATTTCACCGCTTTTGCTATAAATTACCTCCAA
TCCCCTTAGCTTCTTCACAATTCAGTTCCCAACCCTAACAATTCTTGTTCATATCGCTTCTCTCTACTTT
CAAGGTATGATCCAATTTCTCTCTTCTTTCTCTGTAATCCTTTCGTTGAGTTTTGTTTCCGATCAATCAT
AGGTAGTTTTCTTGTTTCGAAGCATGAGATCTAGGAATTTTTTGTGATTTTCCAAAATTGAGATCGGTTT
GAAATTGAATTTTACAGCTTGAATCTCAGATCTTGTTTTATCAATGTTTTCGATGGCTTGCGATGTAGAT
CTATGATAATTGTGGTTCAGTTTTGTTAGGAATCGATTTCGGTTTAGCAATTGCAGATTAATTAGGGTTT
CCAATTGAATTCTTCAGATCCGTTATGGAATTATGTCAAATAATTTATTCAAATTGGAAATTATTGTTAG
ATCCACTCTTAATCTGTTTGATCCAAGCTTCAATTAGGGTTTTCACTTGTTTCAATTTCTTGTTATGGAT
TCTGATTTATCTGTTGATGTTAGATCCACTCTTAATCTGTTTGATCCAAGCGTTAATTAGGGTTTTCACT
TGTTTCAATTTCGTGTGTTGGATTCTGATTTATCTGTTGTTGATGTGATTACAGTCTGAACAATGCTTCA
ACCTAAGAAGAAGAGAAAGGTTGGAGGAAACACCATGAGCAAGCTCGAGAAGTTTACCAACTGCTACAGC
CTCTCTAAGACCCTCAGGTTCAAGGCTATCCCTGTGGGAAAGACCCAAGAGAATATCGACAACAAGAGGC
TCCTCGTCGAGGATGAGAAGAGAGCTGAAGATTACAAGGGCGTGAAGAAGCTCCTCGACAGGTACTACCT
CAGCTTCATCAACGATGTGCTCCACAGCATCAAGCTCAAGAACCTCAACAACTACATCAGCCTCTTCCGT
AAGAAAACCAGGACCGAGAAAGAGAACAAAGAGCTTGAGAACCTCGAGATCAACCTCCGTAAAGAGATCG
CCAAGGCTTTCAAGGGAAACGAGGGATACAAGAGCCTCTTCAAGAAGGATATTATCGAGACAATCCTGCC
TGAGTTCCTGGACGATAAGGATGAGATCGCTCTCGTGAACAGCTTCAACGGATTCACTACTGCCTTCACC
GGATTCTTCAGAAACAGGGAAAACATGTTCAGCGAAGAGGCCAAGAGCACCTCTATCGCTTTCAGATGCA
TCAACGAGAACCTCACGCGTTACATCAGCAACATGGACATCTTCGAGAAGGTGGACGCCATCTTCGATAA
GCACGAGGTGCAAGAAATCAAAGAGAAGATCCTCAACAGCGACTACGACGTCGAGGACTTTTTTGAAGGG
GAGTTCTTCAACTTCGTTCTCACCCAAGAGGGCATCGACGTGTACAACGCTATTATCGGAGGATTCGTGA
CCGAGTCTGGGGAGAAGATTAAGGGACTCAACGAGTACATCAACCTGTACAACCAGAAAACGAAGCAGAA
GCTCCCGAAGTTCAAGCCGCTCTACAAGCAGGTTCTCTCTGATCGTGAGAGCCTCTCATTTTACGGTGAG
GGTTACACCTCTGACGAGGAAGTGCTTGAGGTTTTCCGTAACACCCTCAACAAGAACAGCGAGATCTTCT
CGTCCATCAAGAAGTTGGAGAAGCTTTTCAAGAACTTCGACGAGTACAGCAGCGCTGGGATCTTCGTTAA
GAACGGACCTGCTATCAGCACCATCAGCAAGGATATTTTCGGCGAGTGGAACGTGATCAGGGACAAGTGG
AATGCTGAGTACGATGACATCCACCTCAAGAAGAAGGCTGTCGTCACTGAGAAGTACGAGGATGACAGGC
GTAAGTCGTTCAAGAAGATCGGCTCTTTCAGCCTCGAGCAGCTTCAAGAATACGCTGATGCTGATCTCAG
CGTGGTCGAGAAGCTCAAAGAGATCATCATCCAGAAGGTCGACGAGATCTACAAGGTGTACGGGTCCTCT
GAGAAGTTGTTCGATGCTGATTTCGTCCTCGAGAAGAGTCTGAAGAAGAACGACGCTGTCGTCGCGATCA
TGAAGGATTTGCTCGACAGCGTGAAGTCCTTCGAGAACTATATCAAGGCCTTCTTCGGAGAGGGCAAAGA
GACTAATAGGGACGAGTCTTTCTACGGGGATTTCGTGCTCGCTTACGATATCCTCCTCAAGGTGGACCAT
ATCTACGACGCCATCAGAAACTACGTGACCCAGAAGCCTTACAGCAAGGACAAGTTCAAGTTGTACTTTC
AGAACCCGCAGTTCATGGGCGGATGGGACAAAGACAAAGAGACAGATTACAGGGCCACCATCCTCAGGTA
CGGGTCTAAGTACTACCTGGCCATCATGGACAAGAAATACGCCAAGTGCCTCCAAAAGATCGACAAGGAT
GACGTGAACGGGAACTATGAGAAGATCAACTACAAGCTCCTTCCGGGACCGAACAAGATGCTTCCTAAGG
TGTTCTTCAGCAAGAAATGGATGGCCTACTACAACCCGTCTGAGGACATCCAGAAAATCTACAAGAACGG
GACCTTCAAGAAAGGCGACATGTTCAACCTCAACGACTGCCACAAGCTCATCGATTTCTTCAAGGACAGC
ATCTCGCGTTACCCGAAGTGGTCTAACGCTTACGACTTTAACTTCAGCGAGACAGAAAAGTACAAGGATA
TCGCCGGGTTCTACCGTGAGGTTGAGGAACAGGGTTACAAGGTTAGCTTCGAGAGCGCCTCCAAGAAAGA
GGTTGACAAGTTGGTCGAAGAGGGCAAGCTCTACATGTTCCAGATCTATAACAAGGACTTCTCCGACAAG
AGCCACGGAACTCCTAACCTCCATACGATGTACTTCAAGCTGCTTTTCGACGAGAACAACCACGGGCAGA
TCAGACTTTCTGGTGGTGCTGAACTCTTCATGCGTAGGGCCTCACTCAAGAAAGAAGAGTTGGTTGTTCA
CCCGGCCAACTCTCCAATCGCTAACAAGAATCCTGACAACCCGAAAAAGACCACCACGCTGTCTTACGAC
GTCTACAAGGACAAAAGGTTCAGCGAGGACCAGTACGAGCTTCATATCCCGATCGCTATCAACAAGTGCC
CGAAGAACATCTTCAAGATCAATACCGAGGTGAGGGTGCTGCTCAAGCACGATGATAACCCTTACGTGAT
CGGAATCGATCGTGGTGAGAGAAACCTCCTCTACATCGTTGTGGTGGACGGAAAGGGAAACATCGTCGAG
CAGTACAGCCTGAACGAGATTATCAACAATTTCAACGGCATCAGGATCAAGACCGACTACCACTCACTCC
TCGATAAGAAAGAAAAAGAGCGTTTCGAGGCCAGGCAGAACTGGACTTCTATCGAAAACATCAAAGAGTT
GAAGGCCGGCTACATCTCTCAGGTGGTGCATAAGATCTGCGAGCTGGTGGAAAAGTACGATGCTGTGATC
GCTCTTGAGGACCTCAACTCTGGGTTCAAGAACAGTAGAGTGAAGGTTGAGAAGCAGGTCTACCAAAAGT
TCGAGAAGATGCTCATCGACAAGCTCAACTACATGGTGGACAAAAAGAGCAACCCTTGCGCTACCGGTGG
TGCTCTTAAGGGATACCAGATCACGAACAAGTTCGAGTCCTTCAAGAGCATGAGCACCCAGAACGGCTTC
ATCTTCTATATCCCTGCTTGGCTCACCAGCAAGATCGATCCTTCTACTGGTTTCGTGAACCTGCTCAAGA
CCAAGTACACCTCGATCGCCGACAGCAAGAAGTTCATCTCGTCTTTCGACAGGATCATGTACGTGCCGGA
AGAGGATCTTTTCGAGTTCGCTCTCGACTATAAGAACTTCAGCAGGACCGACGCCGACTACATTAAGAAG
TGGAAGCTCTACTCCTACGGGAACCGTATCAGGATCTTCCGAAATCCGAAGAAAAACAACGTGTTCGACT
GGGAAGAAGTGTGCCTCACCTCTGCCTACAAAGAACTGTTCAACAAGTACGGCATCAACTACCAGCAGGG
TGATATCAGGGCTCTTTTGTGCGAGCAGAGCGACAAGGCATTCTACAGCTCATTCATGGCCCTCATGTCT
CTCATGCTCCAGATGAGGAACTCTATCACCGGAAGGACCGATGTGGACTTCCTTATCTCTCCGGTCAAGA
ACTCTGACGGGATCTTCTACGACAGCCGTAACTATGAGGCTCAAGAGAACGCTATCCTGCCGAAGAATGC
TGATGCAAACGGGGCTTACAACATTGCGAGAAAGGTTCTCTGGGCTATCGGGCAGTTTAAGAAAGCGGAA
GATGAGAAGCTGGACAAGGTGAAGATCGCCATCTCCAACAAAGAGTGGCTTGAGTACGCTCAGACCTCCG
TTAAGCACAAGGGACCTAAGAAGAAGAGAAAGGTTTGAAATCATACAGCATTCCCAGAAAGAGAAACAGA
AGAAATATACAAACTTTCATTTTGAGAGCAGCACCTCGTCTATTGATTGCAGATAATATGCTTCTCATTT
GTATTTCCTTTTGATTATTTTTGTTTCTATCCCTTTGTTTGAGTCAATCTCAAATATTCGGTCATTGTTG
GTATGAAAAATCAAGCAGTTCATGTTAAGAGTCAATTTAAAATTAATATTTTTATATAGAGTTGTATGTG
AAATGATGTTGTGATTTGGTATATATGGATAAAGAGCTTGTCAGTTCATTTTGCTCTCATTTTTTTGGTA
TCCAAATAAGAAACACAAAAGGGATATGTCCCTCTACTATCAAATATTAGTTATAAGTATTCATGTTATA
CTATTCGATATTTTCTACCCCAATCGTTACCTATTTAAAAGTATTTACCCCTCCATCTATCAAACCCCTG
GACCCAGCTTTCCTATTACATGTGGCTTCATCTTAAGCCCCCAAACCTTTTTCTTATTTTTGATTTTTAA
AGGCTCATCTTAAAATTTATTACTCAAATTAATACCTCTTAATAACCCACCTCAAGGACCCAGTAATTAA
ATATCCAATTAGCTCCAGTAATTGGGGTTCATATTAGCTCCAGTCTTAAATTTTAAAGGCGATGATCGTA
TTCCTCCACTTGGTTCATTTATACTCAAAGAATACTCAATGTCTTTAGTGTTTAGATAACTTTTTGTAAA
TCATATAGATTGTTTTAACAAAAAACAATTCAATAGTAGATTTTCACATGAAAGTTACATAAAAATTCTT
TAAAATTACTTTCTCAAAAAATTGTTCCAAACATATTATCCCACAATTAAACTCAATCTGTTTTTCGAAA
CCTAAATCAAAACCAATCCAACTACCTTATATAATATATAATCAATACATTGTAAAGAACTGCATGTTCT
TTTAAATTTTGGGGGCAAAGTTATTCCGTACGTTCACACATGTACTAATAGGAGGTAATAAATGATATGT
GAAACAATCGAGGTGTAAACAAGCTAGCATTGAGCAGGCCTCCCAGCTTTCGTCCGTATCATCGGTTTCG
ACAACGTTCGTCAAGTTCAATGCATCAGTTTCATTGCCCACACACCAGAATCCTACTAAGTTTGAGTATT
ATGGCATTGGAAAAGCTGTTTTCTTCTATCATTTGTTCTGCTTGTAATTTACTGTGTTCTTTCAGTTTTT
GTTTTCGGACATCAAAATGCAAATGGATGGATAAGAGTTAATAAATGATATGGTCCTTTTGTTCATTCTC
AAATTATTATTATCTGTTGTTTTTACTTTAATGGGTTGAATTTAAGTAAGAAAGGAACTAACAGTGTGAT
ATTAAGGTGCAATGTTAGACATATAAAACAGTCTTTCACCTCTCTTTGGTTATGTCTTGAATTGGTTTGT
TTCTTCACTTATCTGTGTAATCAAGTTTACTATGAGTCTATGATCAAGTAATTATGCAATCAAGTTAAGT
ACAGTATAGGCTTTGTCATTGGCGGCTTTTTTTCTTCTTCTTCGTTCATACAGTTTTTTTTTGTTTATCA
GCTTACATTTTCTTGAACCGTAGCTTTCGTTTTCTTCTTTTTAACTTTCCATTCGGAGTTTTTGTATCTT
GTTTCATAGTTTGTCCCAGGATTAGAATGATTAGGCATCGAACCTTCAAGAATTTGATTGAATAAAACAT
CTTCATTCTTAAGATATGAAGATAATCTTCAAAAGGCCCCTGGGAATCTGAAAGAAGAGAAGCAGGCCCA
TTTATATGGGAAAGAACAATAGTATTTCTTATATAGGCCCATTTAAGTTGAAAACAATCTTCAAAAGTCC
CACATCGCTTAGATAAGAAAACGAAGCTGAGTTTATATACAGCTAGAGTCGAAGTAGTGATTGAAATTAC
TGATGAGTCCGTGAGGACGAAACGAGTAAGCTCGTCTAATTTCTACTAAGTGTAGATAGGGGGACTATGT
GAGTCGTGGCCGGCATGGTCCCAGCCTCCTCGCTGGCGCCGGCTGGGCAACATGCTTCGGCATGGCGAAT
GGGACTTTTTTGACGCTAGCCTAGTTCGCTTTTTTTCTTCTTCTTCGTTCATACAGTTTTTTTTTGTTTA
TCAGCTTACATTTTCTTGAACCGTAGCTTTCGTTTTCTTCTTTTTAACTTTCCATTCGGAGTTTTTGTAT
CTTGTTTCATAGTTTGTCCCAGGATTAGAATGATTAGGCATCGAACCTTCAAGAATTTGATTGAATAAAA
CATCTTCATTCTTAAGATATGAAGATAATCTTCAAAAGGCCCCTGGGAATCTGAAAGAAGAGAAGCAGGC
CCATTTATATGGGAAAGAACAATAGTATTTCTTATATAGGCCCATTTAAGTTGAAAACAATCTTCAAAAG
TCCCACATCGCTTAGATAAGAAAACGAAGCTGAGTTTATATACAGCTAGAGTCGAAGTAGTGATTGAAAT
TACTGATGAGTCCGTGAGGACGAAACGAGTAAGCTCGTCTAATTTCTACTAAGTGTAGATATGAGTACCG
GAATCACCAGGGCCGGCATGGTCCCAGCCTCCTCGCTGGCGCCGGCTGGGCAACATGCTTCGGCATGGCG
AATGGGACTTTTTTGTCTGTCGCGGGGAGAGAGGATTTTGAGGAAATAATTAATTGAATTACTTGTATTA
TTGATAAAGTAATTTAGATAAGTTGTTAGTACAACTTATTGCAACTATGGATAGACAAAAATCACTTATT
TTAAGGGGAGAAGTATATAACAACTTATTATAAAATTTCTGAGCAGCCGGCCTCCTCCAATCAATCATAG
AGAGTGGAGCCCATTCTGGAAAACCAAGGAACCCCCAACTTGCACTGGTGCGGTGGCCCAATTCAAAAAA
AACGGGGCCCAGCAAAGTAACGCCGTTGTAACGATTTATCAATCCAAACTCAAAAGGCGGCGAGATGCGT
TTAACTCCGTGAAATTAACAAACCGCCAACAACTTGCAATTTGCAACTACCGTTTCCAAGAAGAACTCAA
CCACACAACGTATCCTATCCCAAACCACACGCAACTAGTGACGCGTCATAAGGACACGTGTCACAATTTG
ACTGGTTAATAATTTCACCGCTTTTGCTATAAATTACCTCCAATCCCCTTAGCTTCTTCACAATTCAGTT
CCCAACCCTAACAATTCTTGTTCATATCGCTTCTCTCTACTTTCAAGGTATGATCCAATTTCTCTCTTCT
TTCTCTGTAATCCTTTCGTTGAGTTTTGTTTCCGATCAATCATAGGTAGTTTTCTTGTTTCGAAGCATGA
GATCTAGGAATTTTTTGTGATTTTCCAAAATTGAGATCGGTTTGAAATTGAATTTTACAGCTTGAATCTC
AGATCTTGTTTTATCAATGTTTTCGATGGCTTGCGATGTAGATCTATGATAATTGTGGTTCAGTTTTGTT
AGGAATCGATTTCGGTTTAGCAATTGCAGATTAATTAGGGTTTCCAATTGAATTCTTCAGATCCGTTATG
GAATTATGTCAAATAATTTATTCAAATTGGAAATTATTGTTAGATCCACTCTTAATCTGTTTGATCCAAG
CTTCAATTAGGGTTTTCACTTGTTTCAATTTCTTGTTATGGATTCTGATTTATCTGTTGATGTTAGATCC
ACTCTTAATCTGTTTGATCCAAGCGTTAATTAGGGTTTTCACTTGTTTCAATTTCGTGTGTTGGATTCTG
ATTTATCTGTTGTTGATGTGATTACAGTCTGAACAATGGGCAGCCACCACCACCACCACCACAGCGGAAT
GAGTTCACTGCCGTATAGGCAGCTAAGAAAATCAGGTGGCACCGAAGATGCAAAGAACATTAAGAAAGGG
CCTGCACCATTCTATCCACTTGAGGACGGTACAGCCGGTGAGCAATTGCATAAGGCCATGAAGAGATATG
CACTTGTACCAGGGACGATAGCCTTTACTGATGCTCACATTGAGGTCAATATCACTTATGCGGAATATTT
TGAAATGTCAGTCAGATTGGCAGAAGCTATGAAAAGGTATGGCTTAAATACCAATCACAGAATTGTGGTG
TGTTCTGAGAATAGTTTACAGTTCTTCATGCCAGTGTTGGGTGCACTATTTATTGGTGTAGCTGTTGCTC
CAGCTAACGACATTTACAATGAGAGAGAACTACTCAACTCTATGAATATTTCACAGCCCACAGTCGTATT
TGTGAGCAAGAAAGGATTGCAGAAGATACTTAACGTTCAGAAGAAACTTCCGATTATACAGAAGATCATT
ATTATGGACAGCAAAACTGACTACCAAGGCTTTCAGTCTATGTATACATTTGTGACATCTCATTTACCTC
CAGGCTTTAATGAGTATGACTTCGTTCCAGAATCATTTGATCGTGATAAGACTATCGCTCTTATTATGAA
TAGCTCTGGATCCACTGGTCTGCCGAAGGGAGTAGCATTGCCTCATAGGACAGCTTGTGTTAGGTTTTCA
CACGCAAGAGATCCGATATTTGGAAATCAGATCATTCCTGATACGGCTATATTGAGTGTTGTACCATTTC
ACCATGGCTTTGGAATGTTTACCACACTTGGGTACTTGATTTGCGGCTTTAGAGTGGTACTGATGTACAG
GTTCGAGGAGGAACTTTTCCTACGAAGTCTCCAAGATTACAAAATCCAATCCGCTTTGTTAGTTCCTACA
CTGTTTTCCTTCTTCGCGAAATCTACCCTGATTGACAAATATGATCTCTCTAATCTCCACGAAATAGCAA
GTGGTGGTGCACCTCTTTCAAAAGAGGTTGGAGAAGCAGTTGCCAAACGTTTTCATCTACCAGGTATCAG
ACAAGGATATGGTCTTACTGAGACAACATCAGCCATATTAATTACCCCTGAAGGCGATGATAAGCCTGGT
GCTGTTGGAAAAGTTGTTCCATTCTTCGAAGCAAAAGTGGTAGACTTGGATACTGGCAAGACGCTTGGAG
TCAACCAAAGAGGTGAACTGTGCGTTAGAGGGCCTATGATCATGTCTGGGTACGTTAACAATCCTGAGGC
AACCAATGCGTTAATTGACAAAGATGGCTGGTTACATAGTGGAGATATTGCGTACTGGGACGAAGATGAG
CACTTCTTCATAGTGGATAGGTTGAAGTCTCTCATCAAGTACAAAGGTTATCAAGTAGCTCCTGCTGAAT
TAGAGTCAATCCTTCTTCAACATCCCAACATTTTCGATGCTGGAGTGGCCGGATTGCCCGATGATGATGC
CGGTGAATTGCCCGCAGCTGTTGTTGTGCTGGAACATGGTAAGACTATGACAGAGAAGGAAATAGTGGAC
TATGTCGCTAGCCAAGTTACTACTGCTAAGAAACTCCGTGGAGGGGTTGTCTTTGTTGATGAAGTCCCAA
AAGGATTGACTGGGAAACTTGATGCTCGAAAGATAAGAGAGATTCTCATTAAAGCTAAGAAGGGTGGAAA
ATCCAAACTATAAAAGGGCTAAGACCTAAGCTAGCCTAGAATCGATCGTTCAAACATTTGGCAATAAAGT
TTCTTAAGATTGAATCCTGTTGCCGGTCTTGCGATGATTATCATATAATTTCTGTTGAATTACGTTAAGC
ATGTAATAATTAACATGTAATGCATGACGTTATTTATGAGATGGGTTTTTATGATTAGAGTCCCGCAATT
ATACATTTAATACGCGATAGAAAACAAAATATAGCGCGCAAACTAGGATAAATTATCGCGCGCGGTGTCA
TCTATGTTACTAGATCTGAGTGACCTAAGCTAGCCTAGTGTCTGAGGCGGCCAACAAACTATTCGTCACG
TCGACAAAATTTAGAACGAACTTAATTATGATCTCAAATACATTGATACATATCTCATCTAGATCTAGGT
TATCATTATGTAAGAAAGTTTTGACGAATATGGCACGACAAAATGGCTAGACTCGATGTAATTGGTATCT
CAACTCAACATTATACTTATACCAAACATTAGTTAGACAAAATTTAAACAACTATTTTTTATGTATGCAA
GAGTCAGCATATGTATAATTGATTCAGAATCGTTTTGACGAGTTCGGATGTAGTAGTAGCCATTATTTAA
TGTACATACTAATCGTGAATAGTGAATATGATGAAACATTGTATCTTATTGTATAAATATCCATAAACAC
ATCATGAAAGACACTTTCTTTCACGGTCTGAATTAATTATGATACAATTCTAATAGAAAACGAATTAAAT
TACGTTGAATTGTATGAAATCTAATTGAACAAGCCAACCACGACGACGACTAACGTTGCCTGGATTGACT
CGGTTTAAGTTAACCACTAAAAAAACGGAGCTGTCATGTAACACGCGGATCGAGCAGGTCACAGTCATGA
AGCCATCAAAGCAAAAGAACTAATCCAAGGGCTGAGATGATTAATTAGTTTAAAAATTAGTTAACACGAG
GGAAAAGGCTGTCTGACAGCCAGGTCACGTTATCTTTACCTGTGGTCGAAATGATTCGTGTCTGTCGATT
TTAATTATTTTTTTGAAAGGCCGAAAATAAAGTTGTAAGAGATAAACCCGCCTATATAAATTCATATATT
TTCCTCTCCGCTTTGAATTGTCTCGTTGTCCTCCTCACTTTCATCAGCCGTTTTGAATCTCCGGCGACTT
GACAGAGAAGAACAAGGAAGAAGTCTAAGAGAGAAAGTAAGAGATAATCCAGGAGATTCATTCTCCGTTT
TGAATCTTCCTCAATCTCATCTTCTTCCGCTCTTTCTTTCCAAGGTAATAGGAACTTTCTGGATCTACTT
TATTTGCTGGATCTCGATCTTGTTTTCTCAATTTCCTTGAGATCTGGAATTCGTTTAATTTGGATCTGTG
AACCTCCACTAAATCTTTTGGTTTTACTAGAATCGATCTAAGTTGACCGATCAGTTAGCTCGATTATAGC
TACCAGAATTTGGCTTGACCTTGATGGAGAGATCCATGTTCATGTTACCTGGGAAATGATTTGTATATGT
GAATTGAAATCTGAACTGTTGAAGTTAGATTGAATCTGAACACTGTCAATGTTAGATTGAATCTGAACAC
TGTTTAAGGTTAGATGAAGTTTGTGTATAGATTCTTCGAAACTTTAGGATTTGTAGTGTCGTACGTTGAA
CAGAAAGCTATTTCTGATTCAATCAGGGTTTATTTGACTGTATTGAACTCTTTTTGTGTGTTTGCAGCTC
ATAAAAATCTGCCCACGACTCACATAGTCCCCCTCAAACACCATGGATCATTATCTTGATATTAGACTTA
GACCTGATCCTGAATTTCCTCCTGCTCAACTTATGTCTGTTCTTTTTGGAAAGCTTCATCAAGCTCTTGT
TGCTCAAGGAGGAGATAGAATTGGAGTTTCTTTTCCTGATCTTGATGAATCTAGATCTAGACTTGGAGAA
AGACTTAGAATTCATGCTTCTGCTGATGATCTTAGAGCTCTTCTTGCTAGACCTTGGCTTGAAGGACTTA
GAGATCATCTTCAATTTGGAGAACCTGCTGTTGTTCCTCATCCTACTCCTTATAGACAAGTTTCTAGAGT
TCAAGCTAAGTCTAATCCTGAAAGACTTAGAAGAAGATTGATGAGGAGACATGATCTTTCTGAAGAAGAA
GCTAGAAAGAGAATTCCTGATACTGTTGCTAGAGCTCTTGATCTTCCTTTTGTTACTCTTAGATCTCAAT
CTACTGGACAACATTTTAGACTTTTTATTAGACATGGACCTCTTCAAGTTACTGCTGAAGAAGGAGGATT
TACTTGTTATGGACTTTCTAAGGGAGGATTTGTTCCTTGGTTTTGAAAGGTTTGATGAGTACCGGAATCA
CCAGGGGAATCATATGAAGATGAAGATGAAATATTTGGTGTGTCAAATAAAAAGCTTGTGTGCTTAAGTT
TGTGTTTTTTTCTTGGCTTGTTGTGTTATGAATTTGTGGCTTTTTCTAATATTAAATGAATGTAAGATCT
CATTATAATGAATAAACAAATGTTTCTATAATCCATTGTGAATGTTTTGTTGGATCTCTTCTGCAGCATA
TAACTACTGTATGTGCTATGGTATGGACTATGGAATATGATTAAAGATAAGTGAGTGACCTAAGCTAGCC
TAGTGTCTCTGTCTGTGAGACCTCTGGTTTAAACTATCAGTGTTTGACAGGATATATTGGCGGGTAAACC
TAAGAGAAAAGAGCGTTTATTAGAATAATCGGATATTTAAAAGGGCGTGAAAAGGTTTATCCGTTCGTCC
ATTTGTATGTGCATGCCAACCACAGGGTTCCCCTCGGGATCAAAGTACTTTGATCCAACCCCTCCGCTGC
TATAGTGCAGTCGGCTTCTGACGTTCAGTGCAGCCTTCTTCTGAAAACGACATGTCGCACAAGTCCTAAG
TTACGCGACAGGCTGCCGCCCTGCCCTTTTCCTGGCGTTTTCTTGTCGCGTGTTTTAGTCGCATAAAGTA
GAATACTTGCGACTAGAACCGGAGACATTACGCCATGAACAAGAGCGCCGCCGCTGGCCTGCTGGGCTAT
GCCCGCGTCAGCACCGACGACCAGGACTTGACCAACCAACGGGCCGAACTGCACGCGGCCGGCTGCACCA
AGCTGTTTTCCGAGAAGATCACCGGCACCAGGCGCGACCGCCCGGAGCTGGCCAGGATGCTTGACCACCT
ACGCCCTGGCGACGTTGTGACAGTGACCAGGCTAGACCGCCTGGCCCGCAGCACCCGCGACCTACTGGAC
ATTGCCGAGCGCATCCAGGAGGCCGGCGCGGGCCTGCGTAGCCTGGCAGAGCCGTGGGCCGACACCACCA
CGCCGGCCGGCCGCATGGTGTTGACCGTGTTCGCCGGCATTGCCGAGTTCGAGCGTTCCCTAATCATCGA
CCGCACCCGGAGCGGGCGCGAGGCCGCCAAGGCCCGAGGCGTGAAGTTTGGCCCCCGCCCTACCCTCACC
CCGGCACAGATCGCGCACGCCCGCGAGCTGATCGACCAGGAAGGCCGCACCGTGAAAGAGGCGGCTGCAC
TGCTTGGCGTGCATCGCTCGACCCTGTACCGCGCACTTGAGCGCAGCGAGGAAGTGACGCCCACCGAGGC
CAGGCGGCGCGGTGCCTTCCGTGAGGACGCATTGACCGAGGCCGACGCCCTGGCGGCCGCCGAGAATGAA
CGCCAAGAGGAACAAGCATGAAACCGCACCAGGACGGCCAGGACGAACCGTTTTTCATTACCGAAGAGAT
CGAGGCGGAGATGATCGCGGCCGGGTACGTGTTCGAGCCGCCCGCGCACATCTCAACCGTGCGGCTGCAT
GAAATCCTGGCCGGTTTGTCTGATGCCAAGCTGGCGGCCTGGCCGGCCAGCTTGGCCGCTGAAGAAACCG
AGCGCCGCCGTCTAAAAAGGTGATGTGTATTTGAGTAAAACAGCTTGCGTCATGCGGTCGCTGCGTATAT
GATGCGATGAGTAAATAAACAAATACGCAAGGGGAACGCATGAAGGTTATCGCTGTACTTAACCAGAAAG
GCGGGTCAGGCAAGACGACCATCGCAACCCATCTAGCCCGCGCCCTGCAACTCGCCGGGGCCGATGTTCT
GTTAGTCGATTCCGATCCCCAGGGCAGTGCCCGCGATTGGGCGGCCGTGCGGGAAGATCAACCGCTAACC
GTTGTCGGCATCGACCGCCCGACGATTGACCGCGACGTGAAGGCCATCGGCCGGCGCGACTTCGTAGTGA
TCGACGGAGCGCCCCAGGCGGCGGACTTGGCTGTGTCCGCGATCAAGGCAGCCGACTTCGTGCTGATTCC
GGTGCAGCCAAGCCCTTACGACATATGGGCCACCGCCGACCTGGTGGAGCTGGTTAAGCAGCGCATTGAG
GTCACGGATGGAAGGCTACAAGCGGCCTTTGTCGTGTCGCGGGCGATCAAAGGCACGCGCATCGGCGGTG
AGGTTGCCGAGGCGCTGGCCGGGTACGAGCTGCCCATTCTTGAGTCCCGTATCACGCAGCGCGTGAGCTA
CCCAGGCACTGCCGCCGCCGGCACAACCGTTCTTGAATCAGAACCCGAGGGCGACGCTGCCCGCGAGGTC
CAGGCGCTGGCCGCTGAAATTAAATCAAAACTCATTTGAGTTAATGAGGTAAAGAGAAAATGAGCAAAAG
CACAAACACGCTAAGTGCCGGCCGTCCGAGCGCACGCAGCAGCAAGGCTGCAACGTTGGCCAGCCTGGCA
GACACGCCAGCCATGAAGCGGGTCAACTTTCAGTTGCCGGCGGAGGATCACACCAAGCTGAAGATGTACG
CGGTACGCCAAGGCAAGACCATTACCGAGCTGCTATCTGAATACATCGCGCAGCTACCAGAGTAAATGAG
CAAATGAATAAATGAGTAGATGAATTTTAGCGGCTAAAGGAGGCGGCATGGAAAATCAAGAACAACCAGG
CACCGACGCCGTGGAATGCCCCATGTGTGGAGGAACGGGCGGTTGGCCAGGCGTAAGCGGCTGGGTTGCC
TGCCGGCCCTGCAATGGCACTGGAACCCCCAAGCCCGAGGAATCGGCGTGAGCGGTCGCAAACCATCCGG
CCCGGTACAAATCGGCGCGGCGCTGGGTGATGACCTGGTGGAGAAGTTGAAGGCCGCGCAGGCCGCCCAG
CGGCAACGCATCGAGGCAGAAGCACGCCCCGGTGAATCGTGGCAAGCGGCCGCTGATCGAATCCGCAAAG
AATCCCGGCAACCGCCGGCAGCCGGTGCGCCGTCGATTAGGAAGCCGCCCAAGGGCGACGAGCAACCAGA
TTTTTTCGTTCCGATGCTCTATGACGTGGGCACCCGCGATAGTCGCAGCATCATGGACGTGGCCGTTTTC
CGTCTGTCGAAGCGTGACCGACGAGCTGGCGAGGTGATCCGCTACGAGCTTCCAGACGGGCACGTAGAGG
TTTCCGCAGGGCCGGCCGGCATGGCCAGTGTGTGGGATTACGACCTGGTACTGATGGCGGTTTCCCATCT
AACCGAATCCATGAACCGATACCGGGAAGGGAAGGGAGACAAGCCCGGCCGCGTGTTCCGTCCACACGTT
GCGGACGTACTCAAGTTCTGCCGGCGAGCCGATGGCGGAAAGCAGAAAGACGACCTGGTAGAAACCTGCA
TTCGGTTAAACACCACGCACGTTGCCATGCAGCGTACGAAGAAGGCCAAGAACGGCCGCCTGGTGACGGT
ATCCGAGGGTGAAGCCTTGATTAGCCGCTACAAGATCGTAAAGAGCGAAACCGGGCGGCCGGAGTACATC
GAGATCGAGCTAGCTGATTGGATGTACCGCGAGATCACAGAAGGCAAGAACCCGGACGTGCTGACGGTTC
ACCCCGATTACTTTTTGATCGATCCCGGCATCGGCCGTTTTCTCTACCGCCTGGCACGCCGCGCCGCAGG
CAAGGCAGAAGCCAGATGGTTGTTCAAGACGATCTACGAACGCAGTGGCAGCGCCGGAGAGTTCAAGAAG
TTCTGTTTCACCGTGCGCAAGCTGATCGGGTCAAATGACCTGCCGGAGTACGATTTGAAGGAGGAGGCGG
GGCAGGCTGGCCCGATCCTAGTCATGCGCTACCGCAACCTGATCGAGGGCGAAGCATCCGCCGGTTCCTA
ATGTACGGAGCAGATGCTAGGGCAAATTGCCCTAGCAGGGGAAAAAGGTCGAAAAGGACTCTTTCCTGTG
GATAGCACGTACATTGGGAACCCAAAGCCGTACATTGGGAACCGGAACCCGTACATTGGGAACCCAAAGC
CGTACATTGGGAACCGGTCACACATGTAAGTGACTGATATAAAAGAGAAAAAAGGCGATTTTTCCGCCTA
AAACTCTTTAAAACTTATTAAAACTCTTAAAACCCGCCTGGCCTGTGCATAACTGTCTGGCCAGCGCACA
GCCGAAGAGCTGCAAAAAGCGCCTACCCTTCGGTCGCTGCGCTCCCTACGCCCCGCCGCTTCGCGTCGGC
CTATCGCGGCCGCTGGCCGCTCAAAAATGGCTGGCCTACGGCCAGGCAATCTACCAGGGCGCGGACAAGC
CGCGCCGTCGCCACTCGACCGCCGGCGCCCACATCAAGGCACCCTGCCTCGCGCGTTTCGGTGATGACGG
TGAAAACCTCTGACACATGCAGCTCCCGGAGACAGTCACAGCTTGTCTGTAAGCGGATGCCGGGAGCAGA
CAAGCCCGTCAGGGCGCGTCAGCGGGT
Features (pLannotate 1.2.2; 23 found; start..end, strand, type, name):
     18..158     +  misc_feature   bom: basis of mobility region from pBR322
    344..932     -  rep_origin     ori: high-copy-number ColE1/pMB1/pBR322/pUC origin of replication
   1003..1021    -  promoter       T7 promoter: promoter for bacteriophage T7 RNA polymerase
   1155..1964    +  CDS            KanR: aminoglycoside phosphotransferase; aph(3')-Ia; confers resistance to kanamycin in bacteria or G418 (Geneticin®) in eukaryotes
   2220..2244    +  misc_feature   LB T-DNA repeat: left border repeat from nopaline C58 T-DNA
   2403..2586    +  promoter       NOS promoter: nopaline synthase promoter NOS promoter
   2607..3539    +  CDS            LUCI_RENRE: Experimental evidence at protein level: Swiss-Prot protein existence level 1. Upon binding the substrate, the enzyme catalyzes an oxygenation, producing a very short-lived hydroperoxide that cyclizes into a dioxetanone structure, which collapses, releasing a CO(2) molecule. The spontaneous breakdown of the dioxetanone releases the energy (about 50 kcal/mole) that is necessary to generate the excited state of the coelenteramide product, which is the singlet form of the monoanion. In vivo the product undergoes the process of nonradiative energy transfer to an accessory protein, a green fluoresce
   3634..3793    +  polyA_signal   CaMV poly(A) signal (fragment): cauliflower mosaic virus polyadenylation signal
   9776..9856    +  CDS            RBCS.3A (fragment): RBS3_PEA - Experimental evidence at protein level: Swiss-Prot protein existence level 1. RuBisCO catalyzes two reactions: the carboxylation of D- ribulose 1,5-bisphosphate, the primary event in carbon dioxide fixation, as well as the oxidative fragmentation of the pentose substrate. Both reactions occur simultaneously and in competition at the same active site. Although the small subunit is not catalytic it is essential for maximal activity (Probable). Binds to abscisic acid (ABA); only half of the possible binding sites are occupied in the crystal; and there are indications this is a low affi
  10640..10663   +  misc_RNA       sTRSV HHRz (fragment): hammerhead ribozyme from the tobacco ringspot virus satellite RNA (Khvorova et al., 2003)
  11203..11226   +  misc_RNA       sTRSV HHRz (fragment): hammerhead ribozyme from the tobacco ringspot virus satellite RNA (Khvorova et al., 2003)
  12504..12522   +  CDS            9xHis (fragment): 9xHis affinity tag
  12532..12559   +  ncRNA          CRISPR-DR4: Accession: RF01317 - CRISPR RNA direct repeat element
  12574..14220   +  CDS            LUCI_PHOPY: Experimental evidence at protein level: Swiss-Prot protein existence level 1. Produces green light with a wavelength of 562 nm. From Photinus pyralis (Common eastern firefly) (Lampyris pyralis).
  14254..14506   +  terminator     NOS terminator: nopaline synthase terminator and poly(A) signal
  16003..16563   +  CDS            cas6f: CAS6_PSEAB - Also known as csy4. Experimental evidence at protein level: Swiss-Prot protein existence level 1. CRISPR (clustered regularly interspaced short palindromic repeat) is an adaptive immune system that provides protection against mobile genetic elements (viruses, transposable elements and conjugative plasmids). CRISPR clusters contain sequences complementary to antecedent mobile elements and target invading nucleic acids. CRISPR clusters are transcribed and processed into CRISPR RNA (crRNA). Processes pre-crRNA into individual crRNA units. Absolutely required for crRNA production or s
  16603..16851   +  terminator     HSP terminator: efficient transcription terminator from the Arabidopsis thaliana heat shock protein 18.2 gene (Nagaya et al., 2010)
  16915..16939   +  misc_feature   RB T-DNA repeat: right border repeat from nopaline C58 T-DNA
  17279..17680   +  CDS            Y4CG_SINFN (fragment): Protein inferred from homology: Swiss-Prot protein existence level 3. From Sinorhizobium fredii (strain NBRC 101917 / NGR234).
  18240..18869   +  CDS            pVS1 StaA: stability protein from the Pseudomonas plasmid pVS1 (Heeb et al., 2000)
  19298..20371   +  CDS            pVS1 RepA: replication protein from the Pseudomonas plasmid pVS1 (Heeb et al., 2000)
  20437..20631   +  rep_origin     pVS1 oriV: origin of replication for the Pseudomonas plasmid pVS1 (Heeb et al., 2000)
  20834..20873   +  CDS            rop (fragment): Rop protein, which maintains plasmids at low copy number; rop
