[The description below was written by a language model from this plasmid's Addgene catalogue record and pLannotate feature annotations shown in this document.]
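Description:
pMB28 is a large (about 21 kb) binary T-DNA plasmid for plant expression and CRISPR work, assembled by Golden Gate cloning in the LIIIβ F A-B (BB53) backbone. It serves as a test construct in a quantitative assay of RNA-guided genome editing efficiency in Nicotiana leaves. The backbone carries a high-copy ColE1/pUC-type origin with the pBR322 bom region and a kanamycin resistance gene (aph(3')-Ia) for propagation and selection in E. coli. It also carries the pVS1 oriV, RepA and StaA functions, which normally support replication and stable maintenance in Agrobacterium. Nopaline-type left and right border repeats delimit the region to be transferred into plant cells.

Several expression units are annotated between the borders. A NOS promoter drives Renilla luciferase followed by a CaMV polyadenylation signal, an arrangement that would typically provide a normalisation signal, although the record does not state this role. Further downstream is a firefly luciferase coding sequence ending in a NOS terminator and immediately preceded by a short His-tag-like fragment and a CRISPR direct repeat element. This fits the catalogue description of a reporter flanked by 5' and 3' target sites, but how editing changes the luciferase signal is not stated. A Csy4 (Cas6f) coding sequence with the Arabidopsis HSP18.2 terminator supplies the endoribonuclease that processes crRNA precursors. Two fragments resembling the sTRSV hammerhead ribozyme lie in the likely guide RNA region.

The Cas12a gene, noted as deriving from a tt_At_LbCas12a sequence, is not itself annotated and presumably lies in the large unannotated stretch upstream of a pea RbcS fragment. The promoters for Cas12a, Csy4, the guide array and firefly luciferase are also not identified.
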