Addgene plasmid #223011: pMB28
Purpose: Cas12a and Csy4 with 5' and 3' targets (I) for Nicotiana leaf assay
Depositing lab: Martin Parniske. Depositing organization: Ludwig-Maximilians-Universitaet Muenchen (LMU). Publication: A quantitative assay for the efficiency of RNA-guided genome editing in plants. Bircheneder M, Schreiber T, Tissier A, Parniske M. Plant J. 2024 Sep;119(5):2564-2577. doi: 10.1111/tpj.16931. Epub 2024 Jul 20. PubMed 39032106.
Backbone
  Vector backbone: LIIIβ F A-B - BB53
  Vector type: Plant Expression, CRISPR
  Selectable markers: Firefly luciferase
Growth in bacteria
  Bacterial resistance: Kanamycin, 50 μg/mL
  Growth temperature: 30°C
  Growth strain: NEB Stable
  Copy number: High Copy
Gene/Insert
  Gene/Insert name: Cas12a and Csy4 with 5' and 3' targets (I)
  Cloning method: Golden Gate
  Sequencing primers: 5′ GGTGGCAGGATATATTGTGGTG; 3′ CGCTCTTTTCTCTTAGGTTTACCC
Resource information
  A portion of this plasmid was derived from a plasmid made by: Holger Puchta (sequence of tt_At_LbCas12a).
Terms and licenses: Academic/Nonprofit Terms; Industry Terms: Not Available to Industry
How to cite: pMB28 was a gift from Martin Parniske (Addgene plasmid # 223011 ; http://n2t.net/addgene:223011 ; RRID:Addgene_223011)
